>Addgene plasmid #82593 | p3E-HA no-pA | depositor full sequence | sequence record 157095 | p3E-HA no-pA sequence 2754 bps
CTTTCCTGCGTTATCCCCTGATTCTGTGGATAACCGTATTACCGCCTTTGAGTGAGCTGATACCGCTCGC
CGCAGCCGAACGACCGAGCGCAGCGAGTCAGTGAGCGAGGAAGCGGAAGAGCGCCCAATACGCAAACCGC
CTCTCCCCGCGCGTTGGCCGATTCATTAATGCAGCTGGCACGACAGGTTTCCCGACTGGAAAGCGGGCAG
TGAGCGCAACGCAATTAATACGCGTACCGCTAGCCAGGAAGAGTTTGTAGAAACGCAAAAAGGCCATCCG
TCAGGATGGCCTTCTGCTTAGTTTGATGCCTGGCAGTTTATGGCGGGCGTCCTGCCCGCCACCCTCCGGG
CCGTTGCTTCACAACGTTCAAATCCGCTCCCGGCGGATTTGTCCTACTCAGGAGAGCGTTCACCGACAAA
CAACAGATAAAACGAAAGGCCCAGTCTTCCGACTGAGCCTTTCGTTTTATTTGATGCCTGGCAGTTCCCT
ACTCTCGCGTTAACGCTAGCATGGATGTTTTCCCAGTCACGACGTTGTAAAACGACGGCCAGTCTTAAGC
TCGGGCCCTGCAGCTCTAGAGCTCGAATTCTACAGGTCACTAATACCATCTAAGTAGTTGGTTCATAGTG
ACTGCATATGTTGTGTTTTACAGTATTATGTAGTCTGTTTTTTATGCAAAATCTAATTTAATATATTGAT
ATTTATATCATTTTACGTTTCTCGTTCAACTTTCTTGTACAAAGTGGGGGATCCACTCGAGTATCCGTAC
GACGTACCAGACTACGCAGCATAGGGTACCAGTACTAACAATTGCATTCATTTTATGTTTCAGGTTCAGG
GGGAGGTGTGGGAGGTTTTTTCCAACTTTATTATACAAAGTTGGCATTATAAAAAAGCATTGCTTATCAA
TTTGTTGCAACGAACAGGTCACTATCAGTCAAAATAAAATCATTATTTGGAGCTCCATGGTAGCGTTAAC
GCGGCCGCGATATCCCCTATAGTGAGTCGTATTACATGGTCATAGCTGTTTCCTGGCAGCTCTGGCCCGT
GTCTCAAAATCTCTGATGTTACATTGCACAAGATAAAAATATATCATCATGAACAATAAAACTGTCTGCT
TACATAAACAGTAATACAAGGGGTGTTATGAGCCATATTCAACGGGAAACGTCGAGGCCGCGATTAAATT
CCAACATGGATGCTGATTTATATGGGTATAAATGGGCTCGCGATAATGTCGGGCAATCAGGTGCGACAAT
CTATCGCTTGTATGGGAAGCCCGATGCGCCAGAGTTGTTTCTGAAACATGGCAAAGGTAGCGTTGCCAAT
GATGTTACAGATGAGATGGTCAGACTAAACTGGCTGACGGAATTTATGCCTCTTCCGACCATCAAGCATT
TTATCCGTACTCCTGATGATGCATGGTTACTCACCACTGCGATCCCCGGAAAAACAGCATTCCAGGTATT
AGAAGAATATCCTGATTCAGGTGAAAATATTGTTGATGCGCTGGCAGTGTTCCTGCGCCGGTTGCATTCG
ATTCCTGTTTGTAATTGTCCTTTTAACAGCGATCGCGTATTTCGTCTCGCTCAGGCGCAATCACGAATGA
ATAACGGTTTGGTTGATGCGAGTGATTTTGATGACGAGCGTAATGGCTGGCCTGTTGAACAAGTCTGGAA
AGAAATGCATAAACTTTTGCCATTCTCACCGGATTCAGTCGTCACTCATGGTGATTTCTCACTTGATAAC
CTTATTTTTGACGAGGGGAAATTAATAGGTTGTATTGATGTTGGACGAGTCGGAATCGCAGACCGATACC
AGGATCTTGCCATCCTATGGAACTGCCTCGGTGAGTTTTCTCCTTCATTACAGAAACGGCTTTTTCAAAA
ATATGGTATTGATAATCCTGATATGAATAAATTGCAGTTTCATTTGATGCTCGATGAGTTTTTCTAATCA
GAATTGGTTAATTGGTTGTAACACTGGCAGAGCATTACGCTGACTTGACGGGACGGCGCAAGCTCATGAC
CAAAATCCCTTAACGTGAGTTACGCGTCGTTCCACTGAGCGTCAGACCCCGTAGAAAAGATCAAAGGATC
TTCTTGAGATCCTTTTTTTCTGCGCGTAATCTGCTGCTTGCAAACAAAAAAACCACCGCTACCAGCGGTG
GTTTGTTTGCCGGATCAAGAGCTACCAACTCTTTTTCCGAAGGTAACTGGCTTCAGCAGAGCGCAGATAC
CAAATACTGTCCTTCTAGTGTAGCCGTAGTTAGGCCACCACTTCAAGAACTCTGTAGCACCGCCTACATA
CCTCGCTCTGCTAATCCTGTTACCAGTGGCTGCTGCCAGTGGCGATAAGTCGTGTCTTACCGGGTTGGAC
TCAAGACGATAGTTACCGGATAAGGCGCAGCGGTCGGGCTGAACGGGGGGTTCGTGCACACAGCCCAGCT
TGGAGCGAACGACCTACACCGAACTGAGATACCTACAGCGTGAGCATTGAGAAAGCGCCACGCTTCCCGA
AGGGAGAAAGGCGGACAGGTATCCGGTAAGCGGCAGGGTCGGAACAGGAGAGCGCACGAGGGAGCTTCCA
GGGGGAAACGCCTGGTATCTTTATAGTCCTGTCGGGTTTCGCCACCTCTGACTTGAGCGTCGATTTTTGT
GATGCTCGTCAGGGGGGCGGAGCCTATGGAAAAACGCCAGCAACGCGGCCTTTTTACGGTTCCTGGCCTT
TTGCTGGCCTTTTGCTCACATGTT
Features (pLannotate 1.2.2; 10 found; start..end, strand, type, name):
    121..213     +  CDS            lacI (fragment): lac repressor; lacI; The lac repressor binds to the lac operator to inhibit transcription in E. coli. This inhibition can be relieved by adding lactose or isopropyl-β-D-thiogalactopyranoside (IPTG).
    268..295     -  terminator     rrnB T2 terminator: transcription terminator T2 from the E. coli rrnB gene
    427..470     +  terminator     rrnB T1 terminator: Escherichia coli rrnB; transcription terminator T1 from the E. coli rrnB gene
    517..553     -  CDS            lacZα (fragment): LacZα fragment of β-galactosidase; lacZ fragment
    624..747     -  protein_bind   attR2: mutant version of attR; recombination site for the Gateway® LR reaction LR Clonase™
    863..883     -  protein_bind   attB3: mutant version of attB; core recombination site for the Gateway® BP reaction BP Clonase™
    874..959     -  protein_bind   attL1 (fragment): mutant version of attL; recombination site for the Gateway® LR reaction LR Clonase™
    996..1014    -  promoter       T7 promoter: promoter for bacteriophage T7 RNA polymerase
   1148..1957    +  CDS            KanR: aminoglycoside phosphotransferase; aph(3')-Ia; confers resistance to kanamycin in bacteria or G418 (Geneticin®) in eukaryotes
   2104..2692    +  rep_origin     ori: high-copy-number ColE1/pMB1/pBR322/pUC origin of replication
