[The description below was written by a language model from this plasmid's Addgene catalogue record and pLannotate feature annotations shown in this document.]
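Description:
p3E-HA no-pA is a small (2,754 bp) 3' entry clone for MultiSite Gateway assembly, built by Gateway recombination into the pDONR P2R-P3 donor backbone. It is a bacterial cloning intermediate rather than an expression plasmid. It replicates in E. coli from a high-copy ColE1/pUC-type origin and is selected with kanamycin through an aminoglycoside phosphotransferase (KanR) gene. The rrnB T1 and T2 terminators lie upstream of the recombination cassette, where they insulate the insert from read-through transcription. A T7 promoter and M13 primer sites flank the cassette and serve mainly for sequence verification. The short lacI and lacZα fragments in the annotation appear to be backbone remnants with no functional role.

The payload is a 119 bp insert encoding an HA epitope tag, with no promoter of its own and, as the name indicates, no polyadenylation signal. It sits between Gateway recombination sites annotated as attR2 on one side and an attB3 core within an attL-type site on the other. The latter is labelled an attL1 fragment by the automated annotation but is presumably the attL3 expected for a 3' entry clone. In an LR reaction with a 5' entry clone (usually a promoter), a middle entry clone (a coding sequence lacking a stop codon) and a destination vector, the tag is joined in frame to the C-terminus of the middle-entry protein. Because no pA is included, the destination vector or another element must supply transcript termination.

The catalogue purpose line mentions fusion to the C-terminus of mCherry, but neither the insert size nor the feature table shows an mCherry sequence, so the plasmid appears to carry the HA tag alone. It belongs to a toolkit for vertebrate expression constructs and is intended for epitope labelling, detection and purification of proteins.
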