Addgene plasmid #82593: p3E-HA no-pA
Purpose: 3' entry vector containing HA epitope fused to C-terminus of mCherry without pA for epitope labeling/purification
Depositing lab: Kryn Stankunas. Publication: A MultiSite Gateway Toolkit for Rapid Cloning of Vertebrate Expression Constructs with Diverse Research Applications. Fowler DK, Stewart S, Seredick S, Eisen JS, Stankunas K, Washbourne P. PLoS One. 2016 Aug 8;11(8):e0159277. doi: 10.1371/journal.pone.0159277. eCollection 2016. PONE-D-16-19476 PubMed 27500400.
Backbone
  Vector backbone: pDONR P2R-P3
  Total vector size (bp): 2754
Growth in bacteria
  Bacterial resistance: Kanamycin, 50 μg/mL
  Growth temperature: 37°C
  Growth strain: DH5alpha
  Copy number: High Copy
Gene/Insert
  Gene/Insert name: HA tag (no pA)
  Insert size (bp): 119
  Promoter: None
  Cloning method: Gateway Cloning
  Sequencing primers: 5′ M13F; 3′ M13R
Terms and licenses: Academic/Nonprofit Terms; Industry Terms: Not Available to Industry
How to cite: p3E-HA no-pA was a gift from Kryn Stankunas (Addgene plasmid # 82593 ; http://n2t.net/addgene:82593 ; RRID:Addgene_82593)
