>Addgene plasmid #82593 | p3E-HA no-pA | addgene partial sequence | sequence record 163138 | M13-F20 5'-TGTAAAACGACGGCCAGT-3'
GAGCTCGAATTCTACAGGTCACTAATACCATCTAAGTAGTTGGTTCATAGTGACTGCATATGTTGTGTTT
TACAGTATTATGTAGTCTGTTTTTTATGCAAAATCTAATTTAATATATTGATATTTATATCATTTTACGT
TTCTCGTTCAACTTTCTTGTACAAAGTGGGGGATCCACTCGAGTATCCGTACGACGTACCAGACTACGCA
GCATAGGGTACCAGTACTAACAATTGCATTCATTTTATGTTTCAGGTTCAGGGGGAGGTGTGGGAGGTTT
TTTCCAACTTTATTATACAAAGTTGGCATTATAAAAAAGCATTGCTTATCAATTTGTTGCAACGAACAGG
TCACTATCAGTCAAAATAAAATCATTATTTGGAGCTCCATGGTAGCGTTAACGCGGCCGCGATATCCCCT
ATAGTGAGTCGTATTACATGGTCATAGCTGTTTCCTGGCAGCTCTGGCCCGTGTCTCAAAATCTCTGATG
TTACATTGCACAAGATAAAAATATATCATCATGAACAATAAAACTGTCTGCTTACATAAACAGTAATACA
AGGGGTGTTATGAGCCATATTCAACGGGAAACGTCGAGGCCGCGATTAAATTCCAACATGGATGCTGATT
TATATGGGTATAAATGGGCTCGCGATAATGTCGGGCAATCAGGTGCGACAATCTATCGCTTGTATGGGAA
GCCCGATGCGCCAGAGTTGTTTCTGAAACATGGCAAAGGTAGCGTTGCCAATGATGTTACAGATGAGATG
GTCAGACTAAACTGGCTGACGGAATTTATGCCTCTTCCGACCATCAAGCATT
